Addgene plasmid #116829: pHAGE-NTRK3__RBPMS
Purpose: Lentiviral expression of NTRK3__RBPMS fusion
Depositing lab: Gordon Mills & Kenneth Scott. Depositing organization: Baylor College of Medicine. Publication: Systematic Functional Annotation of Somatic Mutations in Cancer. Ng PK, Li J, Jeong KJ, Shao S, Chen H, Tsang YH, Sengupta S, Wang Z, Bhavana VH, Tran R, Soewito S, Minussi DC, Moreno D, Kong K, Dogruluk T, Lu H, Gao J, Tokheim C, Zhou DC, Johnson AM, Zeng J, Ip CKM, Ju Z, Wester M, Yu S, Li Y, Vellano CP, Schultz N, Karchin R, Ding L, Lu Y, Cheung LWT, Chen K, Shaw KR, Meric-Bernstam F, Scott KL, Yi S, Sahni N, Liang H, Mills GB. Cancer Cell. 2018 Mar 12;33(3):450-462.e10. doi: 10.1016/j.ccell.2018.01.021. PubMed 29533785.
Backbone
  Vector backbone: pHAGE
  Vector type: Lentiviral
Growth in bacteria
  Bacterial resistance: Ampicillin, 100 μg/mL
  Growth temperature: 37°C
  Growth strain: Stbl3
  Copy number: High Copy
Gene/Insert
  Gene/Insert name: NTRK3__RBPMS
  Species: H. sapiens (human)
  Cloning method: Gateway Cloning
Terms and licenses: Academic/Nonprofit Terms; Industry Terms: Not Available to Industry
How to cite: pHAGE-NTRK3__RBPMS was a gift from Gordon Mills & Kenneth Scott (Addgene plasmid # 116829 ; http://n2t.net/addgene:116829 ; RRID:Addgene_116829)
