[The description below was written by a language model from this plasmid's Addgene catalogue record and pLannotate feature annotations shown in this document.]
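Description:
pHAGE-NTRK3__RBPMS is an HIV-1-derived lentiviral expression plasmid built on the pHAGE backbone and carrying a human NTRK3–RBPMS gene fusion introduced by Gateway recombination. In bacteria it is maintained through a high-copy ColE1/pUC-type origin and selected with ampicillin via the β-lactamase gene. The viral portion contains a truncated 5' LTR, the Ψ packaging signal with an adjoining gag fragment, the Rev response element for Rev-dependent nuclear export of the genomic RNA, the cPPT/CTS element, and a ΔU3 self-inactivating 3' LTR. It therefore acts as a transfer vector that needs packaging functions supplied in trans.

Between the LTRs, the strong constitutive EF-1α promoter drives the insert, which is flanked by Gateway attB-type recombination scars. The annotation identifies about 1.5 kb of the insert as an NTRK3 (TrkC receptor tyrosine kinase) fragment. The roughly 200 bp between this fragment and the downstream att site are unannotated and presumably hold the RBPMS-derived portion, although the feature table does not label it. A V5 epitope tag sequence lies just downstream of the insert, but the record does not say whether it is read in frame with the fusion. An EMCV IRES then allows translation of puromycin N-acetyltransferase from the same transcript, so transduced cells can be selected with puromycin, and a WPRE enhances transcript expression.

According to the record, the construct's purpose is lentiviral expression of the NTRK3__RBPMS fusion. It comes from a study on the systematic functional annotation of somatic alterations in cancer, consistent with stable expression of the fusion in mammalian cells to assess its functional effects.
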