Features (pLannotate 1.2.2; 27 found; start..end, strand, type, name):
    377..634     +  LTR            5' LTR (truncated): truncated 5' long terminal repeat (LTR) from HIV-1
    681..806     +  misc_feature   HIV-1 Ψ: packaging signal of human immunodeficiency virus type 1
    790..1128    +  CDS            HIV-1 gag (fragment): gag protein from human immunodeficiency virus 1; gag
   1303..1536    +  misc_feature   RRE: The Rev response element (RRE) of HIV-1 allows for Rev-dependent mRNA export from the nucleus to the cytoplasm.
   1913..2013    +  CDS            Rev (fragment): human immunodeficiency virus 1 (HIV-1) Rev protein; rev; enhances nuclear export of unspliced and incompletely spliced viral mRNAs
   2058..2175    +  misc_feature   cPPT/CTS: central polypurine tract and central termination sequence of HIV-1
   2223..3401    +  promoter       EF-1α promoter: strong constitutive promoter for human elongation factor EF-1α
   3422..3439    +  protein_bind   attB1 (fragment): mutant version of attB; core recombination site for the Gateway® BP reaction BP Clonase™
   3445..4908    +  CDS            NTRK3 (fragment): NTRK3_HUMAN - Also known as TRKC. Experimental evidence at protein level: Swiss-Prot protein existence level 1. Receptor tyrosine kinase involved in nervous system and probably heart development. Upon binding of its ligand NTF3/neurotrophin-3, NTRK3 autophosphorylates and activates different signaling pathways, including the phosphatidylinositol 3-kinase/AKT and the MAPK pathways, that control cell survival and differentiation. From Homo sapiens (Human).
   5135..5153    -  protein_bind   attB4 (fragment): mutant version of attB; core recombination site for the Gateway® BP reaction BP Clonase™
   5209..5250    +  CDS            V5 tag: epitope tag from simian virus 5
   5376..5838    +  misc_feature   IRES: internal ribosome entry site (IRES) of the encephalomyocarditis virus (EMCV)
   5852..6449    +  CDS            PuroR (fragment): puromycin N-acetyltransferase; pac from Streptomyces; confers resistance to puromycin
   6465..7053    +  misc_feature   WPRE: woodchuck hepatitis virus posttranscriptional regulatory element
   7061..7126    +  CDS            nef (fragment): NEF_HV1Z2 - Experimental evidence at protein level: Swiss-Prot protein existence level 1. Extracellular Nef protein targets CD4(+) T-lymphocytes for apoptosis by interacting with CXCR4 surface receptors. From Human immunodeficiency virus type 1 group M subtype D (isolate Z2/CDC-Z34) (HIV-1).
   7128..7361    +  LTR            3' LTR (ΔU3): self-inactivating 3' long terminal repeat (LTR) from HIV-1
   7566..7670    +  promoter       AmpR promoter: bla
   7671..8531    +  CDS            AmpR: β-lactamase; bla; confers resistance to ampicillin, carbenicillin, and related antibiotics
   8702..9290    +  rep_origin     ori: high-copy-number ColE1/pMB1/pBR322/pUC origin of replication
   9473..9527    +  CDS            lacI (fragment): lac repressor; lacI; The lac repressor binds to the lac operator to inhibit transcription in E. coli. This inhibition can be relieved by adding lactose or isopropyl-β-D-thiogalactopyranoside (IPTG).
   9533..9626    +  rep_origin     SV40 ori (fragment): SV40 origin of replication
   9651..9688    +  CDS            lacI (fragment): lac repressor; lacI; The lac repressor binds to the lac operator to inhibit transcription in E. coli. This inhibition can be relieved by adding lactose or isopropyl-β-D-thiogalactopyranoside (IPTG).
   9701..9722    +  protein_bind   CAP binding site: CAP binding activates transcription in the presence of cAMP. E. coli catabolite activator protein
   9737..9767    +  promoter       lac promoter: promoter for the E. coli lac operon
   9775..9791    +  protein_bind   lac operator: The lac repressor binds to the lac operator to inhibit transcription in E. coli. This inhibition can be relieved by adding lactose or isopropyl-β-D-thiogalactopyranoside (IPTG). lac repressor encoded by lacI
   9825..9908    +  polyA_signal   SV40 poly(A) signal (fragment): SV40 polyadenylation signal
  10075..329     +  CDS            nef (fragment) (across the origin): NEF_HV1BR - Experimental evidence at protein level: Swiss-Prot protein existence level 1. Extracellular Nef protein targets CD4(+) T-lymphocytes for apoptosis by interacting with CXCR4 surface receptors (PubMed:14990729). From Human immunodeficiency virus type 1 group M subtype B (isolate BRU/LAI) (HIV-1).
>Addgene plasmid #116829 | pHAGE-NTRK3__RBPMS | addgene full sequence | sequence record 241724 | Addgene NGS Result
TGGAAGGGCTAATTCACTCCCAAAGAAGACAAGATATCCTTGATCTGTGGATCTACCACACACAAGGCTA
CTTCCCTGATTAGCAGAACTACACACCAGGGCCAGGGGTCAGATATCCACTGACCTTTGGATGGTGCTAC
AAGCTAGTACCAGTTGAGCCAGATAAGGTAGAAGAGGCCAATAAAGGAGAGAACACCAGCTTGTTACACC
CTGTGAGCCTGCATGGGATGGATGACCCGGAGAGAGAAGTGTTAGAGTGGAGGTTTGACAGCCGCCTAGC
ATTTCATCACGTGGCCCGAGAGCTGCATCCGGAGTACTTCAAGAACTGCTGATATCGAGCTTGCTACAAG
GGACTTTCCGCTGGGGACTTTCCAGGGAGGCGTGGCCTGGGCGGGACTGGGGAGTGGCGAGCCCTCAGAT
CCTGCATATAAGCAGCTGCTTTTTGCCTGTACTGGGTCTCTCTGGTTAGACCAGATCTGAGCCTGGGAGC
TCTCTGGCTAACTAGGGAACCCACTGCTTAAGCCTCAATAAAGCTTGCCTTGAGTGCTTCAAGTAGTGTG
TGCCCGTCTGTTGTGTGACTCTGGTAACTAGAGATCCCTCAGACCCTTTTAGTCAGTGTGGAAAATCTCT
AGCAGTGGCGCCCGAACAGGGACTTGAAAGCGAAAGGGAAACCAGAGGAGCTCTCTCGACGCAGGACTCG
GCTTGCTGAAGCGCGCACGGCAAGAGGCGAGGGGCGGCGACTGGTGAGTACGCCAAAAATTTTGACTAGC
GGAGGCTAGAAGGAGAGAGATGGGTGCGAGAGCGTCAGTATTAAGCGGGGGAGAATTAGATCGCGATGGG
AAAAAATTCGGTTAAGGCCAGGGGGAAAGAAAAAATATAAATTAAAACATATAGTATGGGCAAGCAGGGA
GCTAGAACGATTCGCAGTTAATCCTGGCCTGTTAGAAACATCAGAAGGCTGTAGACAAATACTGGGACAG
CTACAACCATCCCTTCAGACAGGATCAGAAGAACTTAGATCATTATATAATACAGTAGCAACCCTCTATT
GTGTGCATCAAAGGATAGAGATAAAAGACACCAAGGAAGCTTTAGACAAGATAGAGGAAGAGCAAAACAA
AAGTAAGACCACCGCACAGCAAGCGGCCGGCCGCTGATCTTCAGACCTGGAGGAGGAGATATGAGGGACA
ATTGGAGAAGTGAATTATATAAATATAAAGTAGTAAAAATTGAACCATTAGGAGTAGCACCCACCAAGGC
AAAGAGAAGAGTGGTGCAGAGAGAAAAAAGAGCAGTGGGAATAGGAGCTTTGTTCCTTGGGTTCTTGGGA
GCAGCAGGAAGCACTATGGGCGCAGCGTCAATGACGCTGACGGTACAGGCCAGACAATTATTGTCTGGTA
TAGTGCAGCAGCAGAACAATTTGCTGAGGGCTATTGAGGCGCAACAGCATCTGTTGCAACTCACAGTCTG
GGGCATCAAGCAGCTCCAGGCAAGAATCCTGGCTGTGGAAAGATACCTAAAGGATCAACAGCTCCTGGGG
ATTTGGGGTTGCTCTGGAAAACTCATTTGCACCACTGCTGTGCCTTGGAATGCTAGTTGGAGTAATAAAT
CTCTGGAACAGATTTGGAATCACACGACCTGGATGGAGTGGGACAGAGAAATTAACAATTACACAAGCTT
AATACACTCCTTAATTGAAGAATCGCAAAACCAGCAAGAAAAGAATGAACAAGAATTATTGGAATTAGAT
AAATGGGCAAGTTTGTGGAATTGGTTTAACATAACAAATTGGCTGTGGTATATAAAATTATTCATAATGA
TAGTAGGAGGCTTGGTAGGTTTAAGAATAGTTTTTGCTGTACTTTCTATAGTGAATAGAGTTAGGCAGGG
ATATTCACCATTATCGTTTCAGACCCACCTCCCAACCCCGAGGGGACCCGACAGGCCCGAAGGAATAGAA
GAAGAAGGTGGAGAGAGAGACAGAGACAGATCCATTCGATTAGTGAACGGATCTCGACGGTATCGCCGAA
TTCACAAATGGCAGTATTCATCCACAATTTTAAAAGAAAAGGGGGGATTGGGGGGTACAGTGCAGGGGAA
AGAATAGTAGACATAATAGCAACAGACATACAAACTAAAGAATTACAAAAACAAATTACAAAAATTCAAA
ATTTTCGGGTTTATTACAGGGACAGCAGAGATCCAGTTTGGACTAGTCGTGAGGCTCCGGTGCCCGTCAG
TGGGCAGAGCGCACATCGCCCACAGTCCCCGAGAAGTTGGGGGGAGGGGTCGGCAATTGAACCGGTGCCT
AGAGAAGGTGGCGCGGGGTAAACTGGGAAAGTGATGTCGTGTACTGGCTCCGCCTTTTTCCCGAGGGTGG
GGGAGAACCGTATATAAGTGCAGTAGTCGCCGTGAACGTTCTTTTTCGCAACGGGTTTGCCGCCAGAACA
CAGGTAAGTGCCGTGTGTGGTTCCCGCGGGCCTGGCCTCTTTACGGGTTATGGCCCTTGCGTGCCTTGAA
TTACTTCCACCTGGCTGCAGTACGTGATTCTTGATCCCGAGCTTCGGGTTGGAAGTGGGTGGGAGAGTTC
GAGGCCTTGCGCTTAAGGAGCCCCTTCGCCTCGTGCTTGAGTTGAGGCCTGGCCTGGGCGCTGGGGCCGC
CGCGTGCGAATCTGGTGGCACCTTCGCGCCTGTCTCGCTGCTTTCGATAAGTCTCTAGCCATTTAAAATT
TTTGATGACCTGCTGCGACGCTTTTTTTCTGGCAAGATAGTCTTGTAAATGCGGGCCAAGATCTGCACAC
TGGTATTTCGGTTTTTGGGGCCGCGGGCGGCGACGGGGCCCGTGCGTCCCAGCGCACATGTTCGGCGAGG
CGGGGCCTGCGAGCGCGGCCACCGAGAATCGGACGGGGGTAGTCTCAAGCTGGCCGGCCTGCTCTGGTGC
CTGGCCTCGCGCCGCCGTGTATCGCCCCGCCCTGGGCGGCAAGGCTGGCCCGGTCGGCACCAGTTGCGTG
AGCGGAAAGATGGCCGCTTCCCGGCCCTGCTGCAGGGAGCTCAAAATGGAGGACGCGGCGCTCGGGAGAG
CGGGCGGGTGAGTCACCCACACAAAGGAAAAGGGCCTTTCCGTCCTCAGCCGTCGCTTCATGTGACTCCA
CGGAGTACCGGGCGCCGTCCAGGCACCTCGATTAGTTCTCGAGCTTTTGGAGTACGTCGTCTTTAGGTTG
GGGGGAGGGGTTTTATGCGATGGAGTTTCCCCACACTGAGTGGGTGGAGACTGAAGTTAGGCCAGCTTGG
CACTTGATGTAATTCTCCTTGGAATTTGCCCTTTTTGAGTTTGGATCTTGGTTCATTCTCAAGCCTCAGA
CAGTGGTTCAAAGTTTTTTTCTTCCATTTCAGGTGTCGTGAAGCGGCCCTGCAGATATCAACAAGTTTGT
ACAAAAAAGTTGGCATGGATGTCTCTCTTTGCCCAGCCAAGTGTAGTTTCTGGCGGATTTTCTTGCTGGG
AAGCGTCTGGCTGGACTATGTGGGCTCCGTGCTGGCTTGCCCTGCAAATTGTGTCTGCAGCAAGACTGAG
ATCAATTGCCGGCGGCCGGACGATGGGAACCTCTTCCCCCTCCTGGAAGGGCAGGATTCAGGGAACAGCA
ATGGGAACGCCAGTATCAACATCACGGACATCTCAAGGAATATCACTTCCATACACATAGAGAACTGGCG
CAGTCTTCACACGCTCAACGCCGTGGACATGGAGCTCTACACCGGACTTCAAAAGCTGACCATCAAGAAC
TCAGGACTTCGGAGCATTCAGCCCAGAGCCTTTGCCAAGAACCCCCATTTGCGTTATATAAACCTGTCAA
GTAACCGGCTCACCACACTCTCGTGGCAGCTCTTCCAGACGCTGAGTCTTCGGGAATTGCAGTTGGAGCA
GAACTTTTTCAACTGCAGCTGTGACATCCGCTGGATGCAGCTCTGGCAGGAGCAGGGGGAGGCCAAGCTC
AACAGCCAGAACCTCTACTGCATCAACGCTGATGGCTCCCAGCTTCCTCTCTTCCGCATGAACATCAGTC
AGTGTGACCTTCCTGAGATCAGCGTGAGCCACGTCAACCTGACCGTACGAGAGGGTGACAATGCTGTTAT
CACTTGCAATGGCTCTGGATCACCCCTTCCTGATGTGGACTGGATAGTCACTGGGCTGCAGTCCATCAAC
ACTCACCAGACCAATCTGAACTGGACCAATGTTCATGCCATCAACTTGACGCTGGTGAATGTGACGAGTG
AGGACAATGGCTTCACCCTGACGTGCATTGCAGAGAACGTGGTGGGCATGAGCAATGCCAGTGTTGCCCT
CACTGTCTACTATCCCCCACGTGTGGTGAGCCTGGAGGAGCCTGAGCTGCGCCTGGAGCACTGCATCGAG
TTTGTGGTGCGTGGCAACCCCCCACCAACGCTGCACTGGCTGCACAATGGGCAGCCTCTGCGGGAGTCCA
AGATCATCCATGTGGAATACTACCAAGAGGGAGAGATTTCCGAGGGCTGCCTGCTCTTCAACAAGCCCAC
CCACTACAACAATGGCAACTATACCCTCATTGCCAAAAACCCACTGGGCACAGCCAACCAGACCATCAAT
GGCCACTTCCTCAAGGAGCCCTTTCCAGAGAGCACGGATAACTTTATCTTGTTTGACGAAGTGAGTCCCA
CACCTCCTATCACTGTGACCCACAAACCAGAAGAAGACACTTTTGGGGTATCCATAGCAGTTGGACTTGC
TGCTTTTGCCTGTGTCCTGTTGGTGGTTCTCTTCGTCATGATCAACAAATATGGTCGACGGTCCAAATTT
GGAATGAAGGTCCCAGCTTTCTTGTACAAAGTGGTTCATGAGCTCACAGTGCCTGCACTTTACCCCAGTA
GCCCTGAAGTGTGGGCCCCGTACCCTCTGTACCCAGCGGAGTTAGCGCCTGCTCTACCTCCTCCTGCTTT
CACCTATCCCGCTTCACTGCATGCCCAGTGTTTCTCTCCTGAGGCAAAGCCCAACACACCTGTCTTTTGT
CCACTTCTCCAGCAAATTAGATTTGTCTCTGGGAATGTGTTTGTAACATACCAACCTACTGCAGACCAGC
AGAGGGAGCTCCCATGTTGACACCCAACTTTTCTATACAAAGTGGTTGATATCCAGCACAGTGGCGGCCG
CTCGAGTCTAGAGGGCCCGCGGTTCGAAGGTAAGCCTATCCCTAACCCTCTCCTCGGTCTCGATTCTACG
CGTACCGGTTAGTAATGAGATCCCTCCCCCCCCCCTAACGTTACTGGCCGAAGCCGCTTGGAATAAGGCC
GGTGTGCGTTTGTCTATATGTTATTTTCCACCATATTGCCGTCTTTTGGCAATGTGAGGGCCCGGAAACC
TGGCCCTGTCTTCTTGACGAGCATTCCTAGGGGTCTTTCCCCTCTCGCCAAAGGAATGCAAGGTCTGTTG
AATGTCGTGAAGGAAGCAGTTCCTCTGGAAGCTTCTTGAAGACAAACAACGTCTGTAGCGACCCTTTGCA
GGCAGCGGAACCCCCCACCTGGCGACAGGTGCCTCTGCGGCCAAAAGCCACGTGTATAAGATACACCTGC
AAAGGCGGCACAACCCCAGTGCCACGTTGTGAGTTGGATAGTTGTGGAAAGAGTCAAATGGCTCTCCTCA
AGCGTATTCAACAAGGGGCTGAAGGATGCCCAGAAGGTACCCCATTGTATGGGATCTGATCTGGGGCCTC
GGTGCACATGCTTTACATGTGTTTAGTCGAGGTTAAAAAAACGTCTAGGCCCCCCGAACCACGGGGACGT
GGTTTTCCTTTGAAAAACACGATGATAATATGGCCACACATATGACCGAGTACAAGCCCACGGTGCGCCT
CGCCACCCGCGACGACGTCCCCAGGGCCGTACGCACCCTCGCCGCCGCGTTCGCCGACTACCCCGCCACG
CGCCACACCGTCGATCCGGACCGCCACATCGAGCGGGTCACCGAGCTGCAAGAACTCTTCCTCACGCGCG
TCGGGCTCGACATCGGCAAGGTGTGGGTCGCGGACGACGGCGCCGCGGTGGCGGTCTGGACCACGCCGGA
GAGCGTCGAAGCGGGGGCGGTGTTCGCCGAGATCGGCCCGCGCATGGCCGAGTTGAGCGGTTCCCGGCTG
GCCGCGCAGCAACAGATGGAAGGCCTCCTGGCGCCGCACCGGCCCAAGGAGCCCGCGTGGTTCCTGGCCA
CCGTCGGCGTCTCGCCCGACCACCAGGGCAAGGGTCTGGGCAGCGCCGTCGTGCTCCCCGGAGTGGAGGC
GGCCGAGCGCGCCGGGGTGCCCGCCTTCCTGGAGACCTCCGCGCCCCGCAACCTCCCCTTCTACGAGCGG
CTCGGCTTCACCGTCACCGCCGACGTCGAGGTGCCCGAAGGACCGCGCACCTGGTGCATGACCCGCAAGC
CCGGTGCCTAAATCGATAGATCCTAATCAACCTCTGGATTACAAAATTTGTGAAAGATTGACTGGTATTC
TTAACTATGTTGCTCCTTTTACGCTATGTGGATACGCTGCTTTAATGCCTTTGTATCATGCTATTGCTTC
CCGTATGGCTTTCATTTTCTCCTCCTTGTATAAATCCTGGTTGCTGTCTCTTTATGAGGAGTTGTGGCCC
GTTGTCAGGCAACGTGGCGTGGTGTGCACTGTGTTTGCTGACGCAACCCCCACTGGTTGGGGCATTGCCA
CCACCTGTCAGCTCCTTTCCGGGACTTTCGCTTTCCCCCTCCCTATTGCCACGGCGGAACTCATCGCCGC
CTGCCTTGCCCGCTGCTGGACAGGGGCTCGGCTGTTGGGCACTGACAATTCCGTGGTGTTGTCGGGGAAA
TCATCGTCCTTTCCTTGGCTGCTCGCCTGTGTTGCCACCTGGATTCTGCGCGGGACGTCCTTCTGCTACG
TCCCTTCGGCCCTCAATCCAGCGGACCTTCCTTCCCGCGGCCTGCTGCCGGCTCTGCGGCCTCTTCCGCG
TCTTCGCCTTCGCCCTCAGACGAGTCGGATCTCCCTTTGGGCCGCCTCCCCGCCTGAGATCCTTTAAGAC
CAATGACTTACAAGGCAGCTGTAGATCTTAGCCACTTTTTAAAAGAAAAGGGGGGACTGGAAGGGCTAAT
TCACTCCCAACGAAGACAAGATCTGCTTTTTGCTTGTACTGGGTCTCTCTGGTTAGACCAGATCTGAGCC
TGGGAGCTCTCTGGCTAACTAGGGAACCCACTGCTTAAGCCTCAATAAAGCTTGCCTTGAGTGCTTCAAG
TAGTGTGTGCCCGTCTGTTGTGTGACTCTGGTAACTAGAGATCCCTCAGACCCTTTTAGTCAGTGTGGAA
AATCTCTAGCAGTAGTAGTTCATGTCATCTTATTATTCAGTATTTATAACTTGCAAAGAAATGAATATCA
GAGAGTGAGAGGCCCGGGTTAATTAAGGAAAGGGCTAGATCATTCTTGAAGACGAAAGGGCCTCGTGATA
CGCCTATTTTTATAGGTTAATGTCATGATAATAATGGTTTCTTAGACGTCAGGTGGCACTTTTCGGGGAA
ATGTGCGCGGAACCCCTATTTGTTTATTTTTCTAAATACATTCAAATATGTATCCGCTCATGAGACAATA
ACCCTGATAAATGCTTCAATAATATTGAAAAAGGAAGAGTATGAGTATTCAACATTTCCGTGTCGCCCTT
ATTCCCTTTTTTGCGGCATTTTGCCTTCCTGTTTTTGCTCACCCAGAAACGCTGGTGAAAGTAAAAGATG
CTGAAGATCAGTTGGGTGCACGAGTGGGTTACATCGAACTGGATCTCAACAGCGGTAAGATCCTTGAGAG
TTTTCGCCCCGAAGAACGTTTTCCAATGATGAGCACTTTTAAAGTTCTGCTATGTGGCGCGGTATTATCC
CGTGTTGACGCCGGGCAAGAGCAACTCGGTCGCCGCATACACTATTCTCAGAATGACTTGGTTGAGTACT
CACCAGTCACAGAAAAGCATCTTACGGATGGCATGACAGTAAGAGAATTATGCAGTGCTGCCATAACCAT
GAGTGATAACACTGCGGCCAACTTACTTCTGACAACGATCGGAGGACCGAAGGAGCTAACCGCTTTTTTG
CACAACATGGGGGATCATGTAACTCGCCTTGATCGTTGGGAACCGGAGCTGAATGAAGCCATACCAAACG
ACGAGCGTGACACCACGATGCCTGTAGCAATGGCAACAACGTTGCGCAAACTATTAACTGGCGAACTACT
TACTCTAGCTTCCCGGCAACAATTAATAGACTGGATGGAGGCGGATAAAGTTGCAGGACCACTTCTGCGC
TCGGCCCTTCCGGCTGGCTGGTTTATTGCTGATAAATCTGGAGCCGGTGAGCGTGGGTCTCGCGGTATCA
TTGCAGCACTGGGGCCAGATGGTAAGCCCTCCCGTATCGTAGTTATCTACACGACGGGGAGTCAGGCAAC
TATGGATGAACGAAATAGACAGATCGCTGAGATAGGTGCCTCACTGATTAAGCATTGGTAACTGTCAGAC
CAAGTTTACTCATATATACTTTAGATTGATTTAAAACTTCATTTTTAATTTAAAAGGATCTAGGTGAAGA
TCCTTTTTGATAATCTCATGACCAAAATCCCTTAACGTGAGTTTTCGTTCCACTGAGCGTCAGACCCCGT
AGAAAAGATCAAAGGATCTTCTTGAGATCCTTTTTTTCTGCGCGTAATCTGCTGCTTGCAAACAAAAAAA
CCACCGCTACCAGCGGTGGTTTGTTTGCCGGATCAAGAGCTACCAACTCTTTTTCCGAAGGTAACTGGCT
TCAGCAGAGCGCAGATACCAAATACTGTTCTTCTAGTGTAGCCGTAGTTAGGCCACCACTTCAAGAACTC
TGTAGCACCGCCTACATACCTCGCTCTGCTAATCCTGTTACCAGTGGCTGCTGCCAGTGGCGATAAGTCG
TGTCTTACCGGGTTGGACTCAAGACGATAGTTACCGGATAAGGCGCAGCGGTCGGGCTGAACGGGGGGTT
CGTGCACACAGCCCAGCTTGGAGCGAACGACCTACACCGAACTGAGATACCTACAGCGTGAGCTATGAGA
AAGCGCCACGCTTCCCGAAGGGAGAAAGGCGGACAGGTATCCGGTAAGCGGCAGGGTCGGAACAGGAGAG
CGCACGAGGGAGCTTCCAGGGGGAAACGCCTGGTATCTTTATAGTCCTGTCGGGTTTCGCCACCTCTGAC
TTGAGCGTCGATTTTTGTGATGCTCGTCAGGGGGGCGGAGCCTATGGAAAAACGCCAGCAACGCGGCCTT
TTTACGGTTCCTGGCCTTTTGCTGGCCTTTTGCTCACATGTTCTTTCCTGCGTTATCCCCTGATTCTGTG
GATAACCGTATTACCGCCTTTGAGTGAGCTGATACCGCTCGCCGCAGCCGAACGACCGAGCGCAGCGAGT
CAGTGAGCGAGGAAGCGGAAGAGCGCCCAATACGCAAACCGCCTCTCCCCGCGCGTTGGCCGATTCATTA
ATGCAGCAAGCTCATGGCTGACTAATTTTTTTTATTTATGCAGAGGCCGAGGCCGCCTCGGCCTCTGAGC
TATTCCAGAAGTAGTGAGGAGGCTTTTTTGGAGGCCTAGGCTTTTGCAAAAAGCTCCCCGTGGCACGACA
GGTTTCCCGACTGGAAAGCGGGCAGTGAGCGCAACGCAATTAATGTGAGTTAGCTCACTCATTAGGCACC
CCAGGCTTTACACTTTATGCTTCCGGCTCGTATGTTGTGTGGAATTGTGAGCGGATAACAATTTCACACA
GGAAACAGCTATGACATGATTACGAATTTCACAAATAAAGCATTTTTTTCACTGCATTCTAGTTGTGGTT
TGTCCAAACTCATCAATGTATCTTATCATGTCTGGATCAACTGGATAACTCAAGCTAACCAAAATCATCC
CAAACTTCCCACCCCATACCCTATTACCACTGCCAATTACCTGTGGTTTCATTTACTCTAAACCTGTGAT
TCCTCTGAATTATTTTCATTTTAAAGAAATTGTATTTGTTAAATATGTACTACAAACTTAGTAGT
