>Addgene plasmid #116829 | pHAGE-NTRK3__RBPMS | depositor partial sequence | sequence record 219705 | insert
ATGGATGTCTCTCTTTGCCCAGCCAAGTGTAGTTTCTGGCGGATTTTCTTGCTGGGAAGCGTCTGGCTGG
ACTATGTGGGCTCCGTGCTGGCTTGCCCTGCAAATTGTGTCTGCAGCAAGACTGAGATCAATTGCCGGCG
GCCGGACGATGGGAACCTCTTCCCCCTCCTGGAAGGGCAGGATTCAGGGAACAGCAATGGGAACGCCAGT
ATCAACATCACGGACATCTCAAGGAATATCACTTCCATACACATAGAGAACTGGCGCAGTCTTCACACGC
TCAACGCCGTGGACATGGAGCTCTACACCGGACTTCAAAAGCTGACCATCAAGAACTCAGGACTTCGGAG
CATTCAGCCCAGAGCCTTTGCCAAGAACCCCCATTTGCGTTATATAAACCTGTCAAGTAACCGGCTCACC
ACACTCTCGTGGCAGCTCTTCCAGACGCTGAGTCTTCGGGAATTGCAGTTGGAGCAGAACTTTTTCAACT
GCAGCTGTGACATCCGCTGGATGCAGCTCTGGCAGGAGCAGGGGGAGGCCAAGCTCAACAGCCAGAACCT
CTACTGCATCAACGCTGATGGCTCCCAGCTTCCTCTCTTCCGCATGAACATCAGTCAGTGTGACCTTCCT
GAGATCAGCGTGAGCCACGTCAACCTGACCGTACGAGAGGGTGACAATGCTGTTATCACTTGCAATGGCT
CTGGATCACCCCTTCCTGATGTGGACTGGATAGTCACTGGGCTGCAGTCCATCAACACTCACCAGACCAA
TCTGAACTGGACCAATGTTCATGCCATCAACTTGACGCTGGTGAATGTGACGAGTGAGGACAATGGCTTC
ACCCTGACGTGCATTGCAGAGAACGTGGTGGGCATGAGCAATGCCAGTGTTGCCCTCACTGTCTACTATC
CCCCACGTGTGGTGAGCCTGGAGGAGCCTGAGCTGCGCCTGGAGCACTGCATCGAGTTTGTGGTGCGTGG
CAACCCCCCACCAACGCTGCACTGGCTGCACAATGGGCAGCCTCTGCGGGAGTCCAAGATCATCCATGTG
GAATACTACCAAGAGGGAGAGATTTCCGAGGGCTGCCTGCTCTTCAACAAGCCCACCCACTACAACAATG
GCAACTATACCCTCATTGCCAAAAACCCACTGGGCACAGCCAACCAGACCATCAATGGCCACTTCCTCAA
GGAGCCCTTTCCAGAGAGCACGGATAACTTTATCTTGTTTGACGAAGTGAGTCCCACACCTCCTATCACT
GTGACCCACAAACCAGAAGAAGACACTTTTGGGGTATCCATAGCAGTTGGACTTGCTGCTTTTGCCTGTG
TCCTGTTGGTGGTTCTCTTCGTCATGATCAACAAATATGGTCGACGGTCCAAATTTGGAATGAAGGTCCC
AGCTTTCTTGTACAAAGTGGTTCATGAGCTCACAGTGCCTGCACTTTACCCCAGTAGCCCTGAAGTGTGG
GCCCCGTACCCTCTGTACCCAGCGGAGTTAGCGCCTGCTCTACCTCCTCCTGCTTTCACCTATCCCGCTT
CACTGCATGCCCAGTGTTTCTCTCCTGAGGCAAAGCCCAACACACCTGTCTTTTGTCCACTTCTCCAGCA
AATTAGATTTGTCTCTGGGAATGTGTTTGTAACATACCAACCTACTGCAGACCAGCAGAGGGAGCTCCCA
TGTTGA
